>Addgene plasmid #87371 | pCG-A-celA(SP)-B | addgene full sequence | sequence record 183393 | Addgene NGS Result
TCCTGAGACCCCGACTACGGTTATCCACAGAATCAGGGGATAACGCAGGAAAGAACATGTGAGCAAAAGG
CCAGCAAAAGGCCAGGAACCGTAAAAAGGCCGCGTTGCTGGCGTTTTTCCATAGGCTCCGCCCCCCTGAC
GAGCATCACAAAAATCGACGCTCAAGTCAGAGGTGGCGAAACCCGACAGGACTATAAAGATACCAGGCGT
TTCCCCCTGGAAGCTCCCTCGTGCGCTCTCCTGTTCCGACCCTGCCGCTTACCGGATACCTGTCCGCCTT
TCTCCCTTCGGGAAGCGTGGCGCTTTCTCATAGCTCACGCTGTAGGTATCTCAGTTCGGTGTAGGTCGTT
CGCTCCAAGCTGGGCTGTGTGCACGAACCCCCCGTTCAGCCCGACCGCTGCGCCTTATCCGGTAACTATC
GTCTTGAGTCCAACCCGGTAAGACACGACTTATCGCCACTGGCAGCAGCCACTGGTAACAGGATTAGCAG
AGCGAGGTATGTAGGCGGTGCTACAGAGTTCTTGAAGTGGTGGCCTAACTACGGCTACACTAGAAGAACA
GTATTTGGTATCTGCGCTCTGCTGAAGCCAGTTACCTTCGGAAAAAGAGTTGGTAGCTCTTGATCCGGCA
AACAAACCACCGCTGGTAGCGGTGGTTTTTTTGTTTGCAAGCAGCAGATTACGCGCAGAAAAAAAGGATC
TCAAGAAGATCCTTTGATCTTTTCTACGGGGTCTGACGCTCAGTGGAACGAAAACTCACGTTAAGGGATT
TTGGTCATGATTGATCGGGCACGTAAGAGGTTCCAACTTTCACCATAATGAAATAAGATCACTACCGGGC
GTATTTTTTGAGTTATCGAGATTTTCAGGAGCTAAGGAAGCTAAAATGGAGAAAAAAATCACTGGATATA
CCACCGTTGATATATCCCAATGGCATCGTAAAGAACATTTTGAGGCATTTCAGTCAGTTGCTCAATGTAC
CTATAACCAGACCGTTCAGCTGGATATTACGGCCTTTTTAAAGACCGTAAAGAAAAATAAGCACAAGTTT
TATCCGGCCTTTATTCACATTCTTGCCCGCCTGATGAATGCTCATCCGGAATTTCGTATGGCAATGAAAG
ACGGTGAGCTGGTGATATGGGATAGTGTTCACCCTTGTTACACCGTTTTCCATGAGCAAACTGAAACGTT
TTCATCGCTCTGGAGTGAATACCACGACGATTTCCGGCAGTTTCTACACATATATTCGCAAGATGTGGCG
TGTTACGGTGAAAACCTGGCCTATTTCCCTAAAGGGTTTATTGAGAATATGTTTTTCGTTTCAGCCAATC
CCTGGGTGAGTTTCACCAGTTTTGATTTAAACGTGGCCAATATGGACAACTTCTTCGCCCCCGTTTTCAC
CATGGGCAAATATTATACGCAAGGCGACAAGGTGCTGATGCCGCTGGCGATTCAGGTTCATCATGCCGTT
TGTGATGGCTTCCATGTCGGCAGAATGCTTAATGAATTACAACAGTACTGCGATGAGTGGCAGGGCGGGG
CGTAATTTGATATCGAGCTCGCTTGGACTCCTGTTGATAGATCCAGTAATGACCTCAGAACTCCATCTGG
ATTTGTTCAGAACGCTCGGTTGCCGCCGGGCGTTTTTTATTGGTCTGGTCGGTCTCAGCTTCCTGCTGAT
GCCGGCGAAGCTATCATGCCGCCCATTGTCAATAACGTAATCAATAAACACGTAATAAAAATAGAGATTG
ACCGTTTCATA
Features (pLannotate 1.2.2; 5 found; start..end, strand, type, name):
    116..704     -  rep_origin     ori: high-copy-number ColE1/pMB1/pBR322/pUC origin of replication
    788..885     +  promoter       cat promoter: promoter of the E. coli cat gene encoding chloramphenicol acetyltransferase
    886..1542    +  CDS            cat: CAT_ECOLX - Experimental evidence at protein level: Swiss-Prot protein existence level 1. This enzyme is an effector of chloramphenicol resistance in bacteria. From Escherichia coli. This protein is used as a marker in many commonly used cloning vectors, such as pACYC184.
   1616..1650    +  terminator     lambda t0 terminator: minimal transcription terminator from phage lambda (Scholtissek and Grosse, 1987)
   1674..1760    -  CDS            eglS (fragment): GUN2_BACSU - Also known as bglC, gld. Experimental evidence at protein level: Swiss-Prot protein existence level 1. From Bacillus subtilis (strain 168).
