[The description below was written by a language model from this plasmid's Addgene catalogue record and pLannotate feature annotations shown in this document.]
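Description:
pCG-A-celA(SP)-B is a small synthetic-biology part vector built on the pYTK001 entry backbone, designed to store a single coding fragment for hierarchical assembly of open reading frames rather than to express anything itself. It is maintained in E. coli through a high-copy ColE1/pUC-type origin of replication and selected with chloramphenicol. Resistance comes from a cat (chloramphenicol acetyltransferase) gene driven by its native promoter and followed by a minimal lambda t0 terminator. The sequenced plasmid is 1,761 nt, shorter than the 2,676 bp listed for the empty backbone. This would fit replacement of a larger backbone segment by the short insert, although the record does not say so explicitly.

The payload is the CelA signal peptide from Bacillus subtilis. In the feature table it appears as a fragment of under 90 nt on the reverse strand, matched to eglS (also known as bglC), the B. subtilis strain 168 endoglucanase. Only the N-terminal secretion signal is carried, not the enzyme. No promoter, ribosome binding site or terminator is annotated around it, in keeping with its role as a promoterless part. According to the record, the fragment is flanked by 4 bp overhangs (the "A" and "B" of the name) specific to the "signal peptide" position in an ORF assembly, so it can be joined in a defined order and in frame with downstream coding parts. The restriction enzyme used for excision is not stated. The associated work concerns the secretion and extracellular self-assembly of protein conjugates from B. subtilis. In that setting, this part offers one signal peptide option for directing fusion proteins out of the cell.
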