Addgene plasmid #87371: pCG-A-celA(SP)-B
Purpose: An ORF part-containing vector harbouring the signal peptide from CelA with 4 bp overhangs specific for the ‘signal peptide’ position within an ORF assembly
Depositing lab: Tom Ellis. Depositing organization: Imperial College London. Publication: Extracellular Self-Assembly of Functional and Tunable Protein Conjugates from Bacillus subtilis. Gilbert C, Howarth M, Harwood CR, Ellis T. ACS Synth Biol. 2017 Mar 7. doi: 10.1021/acssynbio.6b00292. PubMed 28230977.
Backbone
  Vector backbone: pYTK001
  Backbone size w/o insert (bp): 2676
  Vector type: Synthetic Biology
Growth in bacteria
  Bacterial resistance: Chloramphenicol, 25 μg/mL
  Growth temperature: 37°C
  Growth strain: DH5alpha
  Copy number: High Copy
Gene/Insert
  Gene/Insert name: CelA signal peptide
  Species: Bacillus subtilis
Terms and licenses: Academic/Nonprofit Terms; Industry Terms: Not Available to Industry
How to cite: pCG-A-celA(SP)-B was a gift from Tom Ellis (Addgene plasmid # 87371 ; http://n2t.net/addgene:87371 ; RRID:Addgene_87371)
